>Addgene plasmid #137678 | pHM044Env | addgene full sequence | sequence record 273388 | Addgene NGS Result
GACGGATCGGGAGATCTCCCGATCCCCTATGGTGCACTCTCAGTACAATCTGCTCTGATGCCGCATAGTT
AAGCCAGTATCTGCTCCCTGCTTGTGTGTTGGAGGTCGCTGAGTAGTGCGCGAGCAAAATTTAAGCTACA
ACAAGGCAAGGCTTGACCGACAATTGCATGAAGAATCTGCTTAGGGTTAGGCGTTTTGCGCTGCTTCGCG
ATGTACGGGCCAGATATACGCGTTGACATTGATTATTGACTAGTTATTAATAGTAATCAATTACGGGGTC
ATTAGTTCATAGCCCATATATGGAGTTCCGCGTTACATAACTTACGGTAAATGGCCCGCCTGGCTGACCG
CCCAACGACCCCCGCCCATTGACGTCAATAATGACGTATGTTCCCATAGTAACGCCAATAGGGACTTTCC
ATTGACGTCAATGGGTGGAGTATTTACGGTAAACTGCCCACTTGGCAGTACATCAAGTGTATCATATGCC
AAGTACGCCCCCTATTGACGTCAATGACGGTAAATGGCCCGCCTGGCATTATGCCCAGTACATGACCTTA
TGGGACTTTCCTACTTGGCAGTACATCTACGTATTAGTCATCGCTATTACCATGGTGATGCGGTTTTGGC
AGTACATCAATGGGCGTGGATAGCGGTTTGACTCACGGGGATTTCCAAGTCTCCACCCCATTGACGTCAA
TGGGAGTTTGTTTTGGCACCAAAATCAACGGGACTTTCCAAAATGTCGTAACAACTCCGCCCCATTGACG
CAAATGGGCGGTAGGCGTGTACGGTGGGAGGTCTATATAAGCAGAGCTCTCTGGCTAACTAGAGAACCCA
CTGCTTACTGGCTTATCGAAATTAATACGACTCACTATAGGGAGACCCAAGCTGGCTAGTTAAGCTTGGT
ACCGAGCTCGGATCCAGTACCCTTCACCGATCAAGCTTTAGGCATCTCCTATGGCAGGAAGAAGCGGAAG
CACCGACGAAGAACTCCTCAGAGCAGTAAGGATCGTCAAAATCCTACACCAGAGCAGTAAGTAAATGCAA
TGACACCTTTGGAAATTAGTGCAATAGCAGGATTGATAGTAGCGCTAATCTTAGCAATAGTAGTGTGGAC
TATAGTAGCTATAGAAGTTAAGAAATTATATAGGCAAGGGAAAATAGACAGGTTAGTTAAGAGAATAAGA
GAAAGAGCAGAAGACAGTGGAAATGAGAGTGAGGGAGACACAGATGAATTGGCCAAACTTGTGGAAATGG
GGAACTTTGATCCTTGGGTTGGTGATAATTTGTAGTGCCTCAGACAAGTTGTGGGTTACAGTCTATTATG
GAGTTCCTGTGTGGAGAGATGCAGATACCACCCTATTTTGTGCATCAGATGCCCAAGCACATGAGACAGA
AGTGCACAATGTCTGGGCCACACATGCCTGTGTACCCACAGACCCCAACCCACAAGAGATACACCTGGAA
AATGTAACAGAAAATTTTAACATGTGGAAAAATAACATGGTAGAGCAGATGCAGGAGGATGTAATCAGTT
TATGGGATCAAAGTCTAAAGCCATGTGTAAAGTTAACTCCTCTCTGTGTTACTTTAAATTGTAGCAGTGC
TACTTTTCCCAATGGCACTACCGATGACGATAGCAAAATCAATGGCTCTACCATAGGAAATCTAACAGAG
GAGTTAAGAAACTGTTCTTTTAATATAACCACAGAACTAATAGATAAAAAGCAAAAGGTCCATGCACTTT
TTTATAAGCTGGATATAGTACCAATTGAAAGTAGTAATAATAGTGGTCAGTATAGGTTAATAAATTGTAA
TACTTCAATCATTAAGCAGGCTTGTCCAAAGGTATCCTTTGATCCAATTCCTATACATTATTGTACTCCA
GCTGGTTATGCGATTTTTAAGTGTAATGATAAGAATTTCAATGGGACAGGGCCATGTAAAAATGTCAGCT
CAGTACAATGCACACATGGAATTAAGCCAGTGGTATCAACTCAATTGCTGTTAAATGGCAGTCTGGCAGA
AGAAGAGATAATAATCAGATCTGAAAACCTCGTAAATAATGCCAAAACCATAATAGTGCACCTCAATGAA
TCTGTAAAAATCACTTGTACCAGACCCTCCAACAATACAAGAACAAGTATATCTATAGGACCAGGACAAG
TGTTCTATAGAACAGGAGACATAATAGGAAATATAAGAATGGCATATTGTGTGATTAATGGAACAAAATG
GAATGAAACTTTAAAACAGGTAACTAAAAAATTAAGAGAACGCTTTAATAAGACAATAATCTTTCAACCA
CCTGCAGGAGGAGATCCAGAAATTACAATGTTTCATTTTAATTGTAGAGGGGAATTTTTCTATTGCAATA
CAACAAAACTGTTTAATAGTACTTGGATAGGAAATGAAACCGTGGAGGGGTCTAATAACACTGTCATTCC
ATGCAGGATAAAGCAAATTATAAACATGTGGCAGGGAGCAGGACAAGCAATGTATGCTCCTCCCATCAGG
GGAAACATTACTTGTGTATCAAATATTACAGGAATACTATTGACAAGAGATGGTGGTGATAATAATAGTA
CTAACGAGACCTTCAGACCTGGAGGAGGAAATATAAAGGACAATTGGAGAAGTGAATTATATAAATATAA
AGTAGTACAAATTGAACCACTAGGAGTAGCACCCACCAAGGCAAGGAGAAGAGTGGTGGAGAGAGAAAAA
AGAGCAGTGGGAATAGGAGCGATGATCTTTGGGTTCTTGGGAGCAGCAGGAAGCACTATGGGCGCGGCGT
CACTAACGCTGACGGTACAGGCCAGACAATTATTGTCTGGTATAGTGCAACAGCAAAGCAATTTGCTGAG
GGCTATAGAGGCGCAGCAGCATCTGTTGCAACTCACAGTCTGGGGCATTAAACAGCTCCAGGCAAGAGTC
CTGGCTGTGGAGAGATACCTAAACGATCAAAAGTTCCTAGGACTTTGGGGCTGCTCTGGAAAAATCATCT
GCACCACTAATGTGCCTTGGAACTCCACTTGGAGTAATAAATCTTTTACAGAGATTTGGGGCAACATGAC
ATGGACAGAATGGGAGAGAGAAATTAGCAATTACACAAACCAAATATATAGTTTACTTACAGAATCGCAG
AACCAGCAGGACAAGAATGAAAAGGATTTGTTGGAATTGGATAAGTGGGCAAGTTTGTGGACTTGGTTTG
ACATAACACATTGGTTGTGGTATATAAAAATATTTATAATGATAATAGGAGGCTTAATAGGTTTAAGAAT
AATTTTTGCTGTGCTTTCTATAGTAAATAGAGTTAGGCAGGGGTACTCACCTTTGTCTTTCCAGACCCCT
ACCCATCATCAGAGGGAACCCGACAGGCCCGAAAGAATCGAAGAAGAAGGTGGCGAGCAAGGCAGAGACA
GATCCGTGAGATTAGTGAGCGGATTCTTGGCTCTTATCTGGGACGATCTACGGAGCCTGTGCCTCTTCAG
CTACCGCCGCTTGAGAGACTTCAGCTTGATTGTAACGAGGACTGTGGAACTTCTGGGACACAGCAGTCTC
AAGGGACTGAGACGGGGGTGGGAAGGCCTCAAATATCTGGGGAATCTTCTGTTATATTGGGGTCAGGAAC
TAAAAATTAGTGCTGTTTCTTTGCTTGATGCTATAGCCATAAGAGTAGCGGGGTGGACAGATAGGATTAT
AGAAGTAGCACAAAGAGCTTGGAGAGCTTTTATCCACATACCTAGAAGAATCAGGCAGGGCTTAGAAAGG
GCTTTGGTATAACATGGGAAACAAGTGGTCAAAAAGTAGCATAGTGGGATGGCCTCAGATCAGGGAAAGA
ATAAGGAGAACTCCTCCAGCAGCAGAAGGCGTAGGAGCAGTATCTCAAGACGGATCCAGCTAAGGGTCAA
GACAATTCTGCAGATATCCAGCACAGTGGCGGCCGCTCGAGTCTAGAGGGCCCGCGGTTCGAAGGTAAGC
CTATCCCTAACCCTCTCCTCGGTCTCGATTCTACGCGTACCGGTCATCATCACCATCACCATTGAGTTTA
AACCCGCTGATCAGCCTCGACTGTGCCTTCTAGTTGCCAGCCATCTGTTGTTTGCCCCTCCCCCGTGCCT
TCCTTGACCCTGGAAGGTGCCACTCCCACTGTCCTTTCCTAATAAAATGAGGAAATTGCATCGCATTGTC
TGAGTAGGTGTCATTCTATTCTGGGGGGTGGGGTGGGGCAGGACAGCAAGGGGGAGGATTGGGAAGACAA
TAGCAGGCATGCTGGGGATGCGGTGGGCTCTATGGCTTCTGAGGCGGAAAGAACCAGCTGGGGCTCTAGG
GGGTATCCCC
[124 nt withheld, positions 4351-4474]
C
[91 nt withheld, positions 4476-4566]
A
[49 nt withheld, positions 4568-4616]
CCTTTGACGTTGGAGTCCACGTTCTTT
[37 nt withheld, positions 4644-4680]
ACCCTATCTCGGTCTATTCTTTTGATTTATAAGGGATTTTGCCGATTTCGGCCTATTGGTTAAAAAATGA
GCTGATTTAACAAAAATTTAACGCGAATTAATTCTGTGGAATGTGTGTCAGTTAGGGTGTGGAAAGTCCC
CAGGCTCCCCAGCAGGCAGAAGTATGCAAAGCATGCATCTCAATTAGTCAGCAACCAGGTGTGGAAAGTC
CCCAGGCTCCCCAGCAGGCAGAAGTATGCAAAGCATGCATCTCAATTAGTCAGCAACCATAGTCCCGCCC
CTAACTCCGCCCATCCCGCCCCTAACTCCGCCCAGTTCCGCCCATTCTCCGCCCCATGGCTGACTAATTT
TTTTTATTTATGCAGAGGCCGAGGCCGCCTCTGCCTCTGAGCTATTCCAGAAGTAGTGAGGAGGCTTTTT
TGGAGGCCTAGGCTTTTGCAAAAAGCTCCCGGGAGCTTGTATATCCATTTTCGGATCTGATCAAGAGACA
GGATGAGGATCGTTTCGCATGATTGAACAAGATGGATTGCACGCAGGTTCTCCGGCCGCTTGGGTGGAGA
GGCTATTCGGCTATGACTGGGCACAACAGACAATCGGCTGCTCTGATGCCGCCGTGTTCCGGCTGTCAGC
GCAGGGGCGCCCGGTTCTTTTTGTCAAGACCGACCTGTCCGGTGCCCTGAATGAACTGCAGGACGAGGCA
GCGCGGCTATCGTGGCTGGCCACGACGGGCGTTCCTTGCGCAGCTGTGCTCGACGTTGTCACTGAAGCGG
GAAGGGACTGGCTGCTATTGGGCGAAGTGCCGGGGCAGGATCTCCTGTCATCTCACCTTGCTCCTGCCGA
GAAAGTATCCATCATGGCTGATGCAATGCGGCGGCTGCATACGCTTGATCCGGCTACCTGCCCATTCGAC
CACCAAGCGAAACATCGCATCGAGCGAGCACGTACTCGGATGGAAGCCGGTCTTGTCGATCAGGATGATC
TGGACGAAGAGCATCAGGGGCTCGCGCCAGCCGAACTGTTCGCCAGGCTCAAGGCGCGCATGCCCGACGG
CGAGGATCTCGTCGTGACCCATGGCGATGCCTGCTTGCCGAATATCATGGTGGAAAATGGCCGCTTTTCT
GGATTCATCGACTGTGGCCGGCTGGGTGTGGCGGACCGCTATCAGGACATAGCGTTGGCTACCCGTGATA
TTGCTGAAGAGCTTGGCGGCGAATGGGCTGACCGCTTCCTCGTGCTTTACGGTATCGCCGCTCCCGATTC
GCAGCGCATCGCCTTCTATCGCCTTCTTGACGAGTTCTTCTGAGCGGGACTCTGGGGTTCGCGAAATGAC
CGACCAAGCGACGCCCAACCTGCCATCACGAGATTTCGATTCCACCGCCGCCTTCTATGAAAGGTTGGGC
TTCGGAATCGTTTTCCGGGACGCCGGCTGGATGATCCTCCAGCGCGGGGATCTCATGCTGGAGTTCTTCG
CCCACCCCAACTTGTTTATTGCAGCTTATAATGGTTACAAATAAAGCAATAGCATCACAAATTTCACAAA
TAAAGCATTTTTTTCACTGCATTCTAGTTGTGGTTTGTCCAAACTCATCAATGTATCTTATCATGTCTGT
ATACCGTCGACCTCTAGCTAGAGCTTGGCGTAATCATGGTCATAGCTGTTTCCTGTGTGAAATTGTTATC
CGCTCACAATTCCACACAACATACGAGCCGGAAGCATAAAGTGTAAAGCCTGGGGTGCCTAATGAGTGAG
CTAACTCACATTAATTGCGTTGCGCTCACTGCCCGCTTTCCAGTCGGGAAACCTGTCGTGCCAGCTGCAT
TAATGAATCGGCCAACGCGCGGGGAGAGGCGGTTTGCGTATTGGGCGCTCTTCCGCTTCCTCGCTCACTG
ACTCGCTGCGCTCGGTCGTTCGGCTGCGGCGAGCGGTATCAGCTCACTCAAAGGCGGTAATACGGTTATC
CACAGAATCAGGGGATAACGCAGGAAAGAACATGTGAGCAAAAGGCCAGCAAAAGGCCAGGAACCGTAAA
AAGGCCGCGTTGCTGGCGTTTTTCCATAGGCTCCGCCCCCCTGACGAGCATCACAAAAATCGACGCTCAA
GTCAGAGGTGGCGAAACCCGACAGGACTATAAAGATACCAGGCGTTTCCCCCTGGAAGCTCCCTCGTGCG
CTCTCCTGTTCCGACCCTGCCGCTTACCGGATACCTGTCCGCCTTTCTCCCTTCGGGAAGCGTGGCGCTT
TCTCATAGCTCACGCTGTAGGTATCTCAGTTCGGTGTAGGTCGTTCGCTCCAAGCTGGGCTGTGTGCACG
AACCCCCCGTTCAGCCCGACCGCTGCGCCTTATCCGGTAACTATCGTCTTGAGTCCAACCCGGTAAGACA
CGACTTATCGCCACTGGCAGCAGCCACTGGTAACAGGATTAGCAGAGCGAGGTATGTAGGCGGTGCTACA
GAGTTCTTGAAGTGGTGGCCTAACTACGGCTACACTAGAAGAACAGTATTTGGTATCTGCGCTCTGCTGA
AGCCAGTTACCTTCGGAAAAAGAGTTGGTAGCTCTTGATCCGGCAAACAAACCACCGCTGGTAGCGGTGG
TTTTTTTGTTTGCAAGCAGCAGATTACGCGCAGAAAAAAAGGATCTCAAGAAGATCCTTTGATCTTTTCT
ACGGGGTCTGACGCTCAGTGGAACGAAAACTCACGTTAAGGGATTTTGGTCATGAGATTATCAAAAAGGA
TCTTCACCTAGATCCTTTTAAATTAAAAATGAAGTTTTAAATCAATCTAAAGTATATATGAGTAAACTTG
GTCTGACAGTTACCAATGCTTAATCAGTGAGGCACCTATCTCAGCGATCTGTCTATTTCGTTCATCCATA
GTTGCCTGACTCCCCGTCGTGTAGATAACTACGATACGGGAGGGCTTACCATCTGGCCCCAGTGCTGCAA
TGATACCGCGAGACCCACGCTCACCGGCTCCAGATTTATCAGCAATAAACCAGCCAGCCGGAAGGGCCGA
GCGCAGAAGTGGTCCTGCAACTTTATCCGCCTCCATCCAGTCTATTAATTGTTGCCGGGAAGCTAGAGTA
AGTAGTTCGCCAGTTAATAGTTTGCGCAACGTTGTTGCCATTGCTACAGGCATCGTGGTGTCACGCTCGT
CGTTTGGTATGGCTTCATTCAGCTCCGGTTCCCAACGATCAAGGCGAGTTACATGATCCCCCATGTTGTG
CAAAAAAGCGGTTAGCTCCTTCGGTCCTCCGATCGTTGTCAGAAGTAAGTTGGCCGCAGTGTTATCACTC
ATGGTTATGGCAGCACTGCATAATTCTCTTACTGTCATGCCATCCGTAAGATGCTTTTCTGTGACTGGTG
AGTACTCAACCAAGTCATTCTGAGAATAGTGTATGCGGCGACCGAGTTGCTCTTGCCCGGCGTCAATACG
GGATAATACCGCGCCACATAGCAGAACTTTAAAAGTGCTCATCATTGGAAAACGTTCTTCGGGGCGAAAA
CTCTCAAGGATCTTACCGCTGTTGAGATCCAGTTCGATGTAACCCACTCGTGCACCCAACTGATCTTCAG
CATCTTTTACTTTCACCAGCGTTTCTGGGTGAGCAAAAACAGGAAGGCAAAATGCCGCAAAAAAGGGAAT
AAGGGCGACACGGAAATGTTGAATACTCATACTCTTCCTTTTTCAATATTATTGAAGCATTTATCAGGGT
TATTGTCTCATGAGCGGATACATATTTGAATGTATTTAGAAAAATAAACAAATAGGGGTTCCGCGCACAT
TTCCCCGAAAAGTGCCACCTGACGTC
Features (pLannotate 1.2.2; 23 found; start..end, strand, type, name):
     28..80      -  misc_feature   bom (fragment): basis of mobility region from pBR322
    235..614     +  enhancer       CMV enhancer: human cytomegalovirus immediate early enhancer
    615..818     +  promoter       CMV promoter: human cytomegalovirus (CMV) immediate early promoter
    814..847     +  LTR            5' LTR (truncated) (fragment): truncated 5' long terminal repeat (LTR) from HIV-1
    863..881     +  promoter       T7 promoter: promoter for bacteriophage T7 RNA polymerase
    927..1037    +  CDS            tat (fragment): TAT_HV1Z2 - Experimental evidence at protein level: Swiss-Prot protein existence level 1. Extracellular circulating Tat can be endocytosed by surrounding uninfected cells via the binding to several surface receptors such as CD26, CXCR4, heparan sulfate proteoglycans (HSPG) or LDLR. Neurons are rarely infected, but they internalize Tat via their LDLR. Through its interaction with nuclear HATs, Tat is potentially able to control the acetylation-dependent cellular gene expression. Modulates the expression of many cellular genes involved in cell survival, proliferation or in coding for cytokines o
   1213..3786    +  CDS            env: ENV_HV1W2 - Experimental evidence at protein level: Swiss-Prot protein existence level 1. [Transmembrane protein gp41]: Acts as a class I viral fusion protein. Under the current model, the protein has at least 3 conformational states: pre-fusion native state, pre-hairpin intermediate state, and post-fusion hairpin state. During fusion of viral and target intracellular membranes, the coiled coil regions (heptad repeats) assume a trimer-of-hairpins structure, positioning the fusion peptide in close proximity to the C-terminal region of the ectodomain. The formation of this structure appears to d
   3794..3901    +  CDS            nef (fragment): NEF_HV1Z2 - Experimental evidence at protein level: Swiss-Prot protein existence level 1. Extracellular Nef protein targets CD4(+) T-lymphocytes for apoptosis by interacting with CXCR4 surface receptors. From Human immunodeficiency virus type 1 group M subtype D (isolate Z2/CDC-Z34) (HIV-1).
   3984..4025    +  CDS            V5 tag: epitope tag from simian virus 5
   4081..4305    +  polyA_signal   bGH poly(A) signal: bovine growth hormone polyadenylation signal
   4309..4330    +  promoter       SV40 promoter (fragment): SV40 enhancer and early promoter
   4351..4779    +  rep_origin     f1 ori (sequence partly withheld): f1 bacteriophage origin of replication; arrow indicates direction of (+) strand synthesis
   4793..5122    +  promoter       SV40 promoter: SV40 enhancer and early promoter
   5189..5980    +  CDS            neo: KKA2_KLEPN - Also known as kan, nptII. Experimental evidence at protein level: Swiss-Prot protein existence level 1. Resistance to kanamycin, neomycin, paromomycin, ribostamycin, butirosin and gentamicin B. From Klebsiella pneumoniae.
   6006..6164    +  CDS            ble (fragment): BLE_KLEPN - Experimental evidence at protein level: Swiss-Prot protein existence level 1. Binding protein with a strong affinity to the bleomycin family of antibiotics. Binds to CL990; an antimitotic-antibiotic compound. From Klebsiella pneumoniae.
   6159..6280    +  polyA_signal   SV40 poly(A) signal: SV40 polyadenylation signal
   6353..6369    -  protein_bind   lac operator: The lac repressor binds to the lac operator to inhibit transcription in E. coli. This inhibition can be relieved by adding lactose or isopropyl-β-D-thiogalactopyranoside (IPTG). lac repressor encoded by lacI
   6377..6407    -  promoter       lac promoter: promoter for the E. coli lac operon
   6422..6443    -  protein_bind   CAP binding site: CAP binding activates transcription in the presence of cAMP. E. coli catabolite activator protein
   6456..6548    -  CDS            lacI (fragment): lac repressor; lacI; The lac repressor binds to the lac operator to inhibit transcription in E. coli. This inhibition can be relieved by adding lactose or isopropyl-β-D-thiogalactopyranoside (IPTG).
   6731..7319    -  rep_origin     ori: high-copy-number ColE1/pMB1/pBR322/pUC origin of replication
   7490..8350    -  CDS            AmpR: β-lactamase; bla; confers resistance to ampicillin, carbenicillin, and related antibiotics
   8351..8455    -  promoter       AmpR promoter: bla
