[The description below was written by a language model from this plasmid's Addgene catalogue record and pLannotate feature annotations shown in this document.]
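Description:
pHM044Env is a mammalian expression plasmid built on the Invitrogen pcDNA3.1D/V5-His-TOPO backbone. It carries an HIV-1 envelope glycoprotein gene recovered from an HIV-1-infected patient sample from Singapore. According to the record, viral RNA was reverse transcribed and the roughly 2.6 kb env amplicon was inserted by TOPO cloning. In the 8.5 kb sequenced plasmid, the full env open reading frame (gp120/gp41 precursor) lies downstream of the human CMV immediate-early enhancer and promoter and a T7 promoter. It is followed by the bovine growth hormone polyadenylation signal. Short annotated fragments matching tat upstream and nef downstream of env suggest that the amplified segment includes some flanking viral sequence. The brief "5' LTR" hit at the CMV promoter boundary is probably an annotation artefact. A V5 epitope tag from the backbone is annotated after the insert, but the record does not say whether it is fused in frame to Env, and a native env stop codon would prevent this.

The plasmid is propagated in E. coli through a high-copy ColE1/pUC-type origin with ampicillin selection via β-lactamase, and an f1 origin is also present. For mammalian cells, an SV40 early promoter drives the neomycin phosphotransferase gene, terminated by an SV40 poly(A) signal, which allows G418 selection of stable transfectants.

The stated purpose is expression of a primary patient-derived Env. The associated study compared CRF01_AE and subtype B envelopes for their use of low CCR5 levels, Maraviroc susceptibility and potential N-glycosylation sites. The record does not state which subtype this clone belongs to.
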