Addgene plasmid #137678: pHM044Env
Purpose: Express HIV Env which is isolated a from IRB approved HIV infected patient samples from Singapore and cloned into expression vector (pcDNA 3.1)
Depositing lab: Anjali Joshi. Depositing organization: Texas Tech University Health Sciences Center El Paso. Publication: HIV-1 subtype CRF01_AE and B differ in utilization of low levels of CCR5, Maraviroc susceptibility and potential N-glycosylation sites. Joshi A, Cox EK, Sedano MJ, Punke EB, Lee RT, Maurer-Stroh S, Kaur P, Ng OT, Garg H. Virology. 2017 Dec;512:222-233. doi: 10.1016/j.virol.2017.09.026. Epub 2017 Oct 9. PubMed 29020646.
Backbone
  Vector backbone: pcDNA3.1D/V5-His-TOPO
  Backbone manufacturer: Invitrogen
  Vector type: Mammalian Expression
  Selectable markers: Neomycin (select with G418)
Growth in bacteria
  Bacterial resistance: Ampicillin, 100 μg/mL
  Growth temperature: 37°C
  Growth strain: DH5alpha
  Copy number: High Copy
Gene/Insert
  Gene/Insert name: HIV-1 Envelope Glycoprotein
  Species: HIV-1
  Insert size (bp): 2580
  GenBank ID: KY213728.1
  Cloning method: TOPO Cloning
Terms and licenses: Academic/Nonprofit Terms; Industry Terms: Not Available to Industry
Depositor comments: HIV-1 infected Patient Samples from Singapore, reverse transcribed RNA cloned into expression vector
How to cite: pHM044Env was a gift from Anjali Joshi (Addgene plasmid # 137678 ; http://n2t.net/addgene:137678 ; RRID:Addgene_137678)
