>Addgene plasmid #137678 | pHM044Env | depositor partial sequence | sequence record 265810 | Env Sequence only
ATGAGAGTGAGGGAGACACAGATGAATTGGCCAAACTTGTGGAAATGGGGAACTTTGATCCTTGGGTTGG
TGATAATTTGTAGTGCCTCAGACAAGTTGTGGGTTACAGTCTATTATGGAGTTCCTGTGTGGAGAGATGC
AGATACCACCCTATTTTGTGCATCAGATGCCCAAGCACATGAGACAGAAGTGCACAATGTCTGGGCCACA
CATGCCTGTGTACCCACAGACCCCAACCCACAAGAGATACACCTGGAAAATGTAACAGAAAATTTTAACA
TGTGGAAAAATAACATGGTAGAGCAGATGCAGGAGGATGTAATCAGTTTATGGGATCAAAGTCTAAAGCC
ATGTGTAAAGTTAACTCCTCTCTGTGTTACTTTAAATTGTAGCAGTGCTACTTTTCCCAATGGCACTACC
GATGACGATAGCAAAATCAATGGCTCTACCATAGGAAATCTAACAGAGGAGTTAAGAAACTGTTCTTTTA
ATATAACCACAGAACTAATAGATAAAAAGCAAAAGGTCCATGCACTTTTTTATAAGCTGGATATAGTACC
AATTGAAAGTAGTAATAATAGTGGTCAGTATAGGTTAATAAATTGTAATACTTCAATCATTAAGCAGGCT
TGTCCAAAGGTATCCTTTGATCCAATTCCTATACATTATTGTACTCCAGCTGGTTATGCGATTTTTAAGT
GTAATGATAAGAATTTCAATGGGACAGGGCCATGTAAAAATGTCAGCTCAGTACAATGCACACATGGAAT
TAAGCCAGTGGTATCAACTCAATTGCTGTTAAATGGCAGTCTGGCAGAAGAAGAGATAATAATCAGATCT
GAAAACCTCGTAAATAATGCCAAAACCATAATAGTGCACCTCAATGAATCTGTAAAAATCACTTGTACCA
GACCCTCCAACAATACAAGAACAAGTATATCTATAGGACCAGGACAAGTGTTCTATAGAACAGGAGACAT
AATAGGAAATATAAGAATGGCATATTGTGTGATTAATGGAACAAAATGGAATGAAACTTTAAAACAGGTA
ACTAAAAAATTAAGAGAACGCTTTAATAAGACAATAATCTTTCAACCACCTGCAGGAGGAGATCCAGAAA
TTACAATGTTTCATTTTAATTGTAGAGGGGAATTTTTCTATTGCAATACAACAAAACTGTTTAATAGTAC
TTGGATAGGAAATGAAACCGTGGAGGGGTCTAATAACACTGTCATTCCATGCAGGATAAAGCAAATTATA
AACATGTGGCAGGGAGCAGGACAAGCAATGTATGCTCCTCCCATCAGGGGAAACATTACTTGTGTATCAA
ATATTACAGGAATACTATTGACAAGAGATGGTGGTGATAATAATAGTACTAACGAGACCTTCAGACCTGG
AGGAGGAAATATAAAGGACAATTGGAGAAGTGAATTATATAAATATAAAGTAGTACAAATTGAACCACTA
GGAGTAGCACCCACCAAGGCAAGGAGAAGAGTGGTGGAGAGAGAAAAAAGAGCAGTGGGAATAGGAGCGA
TGATCTTTGGGTTCTTGGGAGCAGCAGGAAGCACTATGGGCGCGGCGTCACTAACGCTGACGGTACAGGC
CAGACAATTATTGTCTGGTATAGTGCAACAGCAAAGCAATTTGCTGAGGGCTATAGAGGCGCAGCAGCAT
CTGTTGCAACTCACAGTCTGGGGCATTAAACAGCTCCAGGCAAGAGTCCTGGCTGTGGAGAGATACCTAA
ACGATCAAAAGTTCCTAGGACTTTGGGGCTGCTCTGGAAAAATCATCTGCACCACTAATGTGCCTTGGAA
CTCCACTTGGAGTAATAAATCTTTTACAGAGATTTGGGGCAACATGACATGGACAGAATGGGAGAGAGAA
ATTAGCAATTACACAAACCAAATATATAGTTTACTTACAGAATCGCAGAACCAGCAGGACAAGAATGAAA
AGGATTTGTTGGAATTGGATAAGTGGGCAAGTTTGTGGACTTGGTTTGACATAACACATTGGTTGTGGTA
TATAAAAATATTTATAATGATAATAGGAGGCTTAATAGGTTTAAGAATAATTTTTGCTGTGCTTTCTATA
GTAAATAGAGTTAGGCAGGGGTACTCACCTTTGTCTTTCCAGACCCCTACCCATCATCAGAGGGAACCCG
ACAGGCCCGAAAGAATCGAAGAAGAAGGTGGCGAGCAAGGCAGAGACAGATCCGTGAGATTAGTGAGCGG
ATTCTTGGCTCTTATCTGGGACGATCTACGGAGCCTGTGCCTCTTCAGCTACCGCCGCTTGAGAGACTTC
AGCTTGATTGTAACGAGGACTGTGGAACTTCTGGGACACAGCAGTCTCAAGGGACTGAGACGGGGGTGGG
AAGGCCTCAAATATCTGGGGAATCTTCTGTTATATTGGGGTCAGGAACTAAAAATTAGTGCTGTTTCTTT
GCTTGATGCTATAGCCATAAGAGTAGCGGGGTGGACAGATAGGATTATAGAAGTAGCACAAAGAGCTTGG
AGAGCTTTTATCCACATACCTAGAAGAATCAGGCAGGGCTTAGAAAGGGCTTTGGTATAA
